>Addgene plasmid #197534 | pEPOZ0CM0139 | addgene full sequence | sequence record 387308 | Addgene NGS Result
GTCAGACCAAGTTTACTCATATATACTTTAGATTGATTTAAAACTTCATTTTTAATTTAAAAGGATCTAG
GTGAAGATCCTTTTTGATAATCTCATGACCAAAATCCCTTAACGTGAGTTTTCGTTCCACTGAGCGTCAG
ACCCCGTAGAAAAGATCAAAGGATCTTCTTGAGATCCTTTTTTTCTGCGCGTAATCTGCTGCTTGCAAAC
AAAAAAACCACCGCTACCAGCGGTGGTTTGTTTGCCGGATCAAGAGCTACCAACTCTTTTTCCGAAGGTA
ACTGGCTTCAGCAGAGCGCAGATACCAAATACTGTTCTTCTAGTGTAGCCGTAGTTAGGCCACCACTTCA
AGAACTCTGTAGCACCGCCTACATACCTCGCTCTGCTAATCCTGTTACCAGTGGCTGCTGCCAGTGGCGA
TAAGTCGTGTCTTACCGGGTTGGACTCAAGACGATAGTTACCGGATAAGGCGCAGCGGTCGGGCTGAACG
GGGGGTTCGTGCACACAGCCCAGCTTGGAGCGAACGACCTACACCGAACTGAGATACCTACAGCGTGAGC
TATGAGAAAGCGCCACGCTTCCCGAAGGGAGAAAGGCGGACAGGTATCCGGTAAGCGGCAGGGTCGGAAC
AGGAGAGCGCACGAGGGAGCTTCCAGGGGGAAACGCCTGGTATCTTTATAGTCCTGTCGGGTTTCGCCAC
CTCTGACTTGAGCGTCGATTTTTGTGATGCTCGTCAGGGGGGCGGAGCCTGTGGAAAAACGCCAGCAACG
CGGCCTTTTTACGGTTCCTGGCCTTTTGCTGGCCTTTTGCTCACATGTTCTTTCCTGCGTTATCCCCTGA
TTCTGTGGATAACCGTATTACCGCCTTTGAGTGAGCTGATACCGCTCGCCGCAGCCGAACGACCGAGCGC
AGCGAGTCAGTGAGCGAGGAAGCCTGCATAACGCGAAGTAATCTTTTCGGTTTTAAAGAAAAAGGGCAGG
GTGGTGACACCTTGCCCTTTTTTGCCGGACTGCAGGGTCTCAAATGGCAAATCGCGGAGGTGAATATCTG
TACGATGAGTTATGGAAATTATGCGCGGGACCTCTTGTTGATGTTCCTCAAGCTCAAGAAAGAGTTTATT
ATTTTCCTCAAGGTCACATGGAACAACTCGAAGCGTCAACGCAACAAGTCGACTTAAATACGATGAAGCC
TCTTTTTGTTCTTCCTCCTAAGATTCTCTGCAATGTTATGAACGTTAGTCTTCAGGCGGAGAAAGATACG
GATGAGGTCTATGCTCAGATTACTTTGATCCCTGTTGGAACTGAAGTTGATGAACCTATGAGTCCTGATC
CCTCTCCTCCTGAGTTGCAAAGGCCGAAAGTTCACTCTTTCAGCAAGGTTTTGACAGCGTCTGATACAAG
CACCCATGGTGGCTTTTCTGTTCTAAGGAAACATGCCACGGAATGTCTTCCTCCGCTGGATATGACTCAG
CAAACCCCGACCCAGGAGTTAGTAGCCGAAGATGTGCACGGTTATCAGTGGAAATTCAAGCATATTTTTA
GAGGCCAACCACGGAGGCATCTATTGACGACAGGGTGGAGCACCTTTGTTACATCAAAGAGATTGGTTGC
TGGGGACACCTTTGTATTCCTGAGAGGGGAGAACGGAGAGTTGCGAGTTGGAGTCAGACGTGCTAATCTT
CAACAGAGCAGTATGCCTTCATCCGTTATATCAAGTCATAGTATGCATCTGGGAGTGCTTGCTACTGCAC
GCCATGCTACTCAAACGAAAACTATGTTCATTGTATACTATAAACCAAGGACAAGCCAATTCATCATTAG
CTTGAACAAATATCTAGAAGCCATGAGCAATAAGTTCTCTGTAGGGATGAGATTTAAGATGCGTTTTGAG
GGAGAGGATTCCCCTGAAAGAAGATATTCTGGCACGGTTATTGGTGTGAAAGACTGCTCCCCTCACTGGA
AAGACTCAAAATGGCGATGCTTAGAAGTTCATTGGGATGAGCCTGCATCGATTTCAAGACCCAATAAGGT
TTCACCATGGGAAATTGAACCGTTTGTAAATTCAGAAAACGTTCCCAAATCAGTTATGCTGAAGAACAAA
AGGCCCCGTCAAGTTAGTGAAGTATCTGCACTTGATGTAGGCATAACAGCTTCAAACCTTTGGAGCTCTG
TTTTGACGCAACCCCATGAGTTTGCACAATCGTGCATCACCTCACAGTGGAGTTCTCCTCAGCAATGTCA
TCGTGATGCAAATGAGGATGCTAAGAAATCTGACTGGCTAAATAACTCTTACTCTGTGTCAAATGTAGCA
AAAGACTCAACACTGAACGACCAAATGGTTTCCCCAGTCGAGCAGAAGAAGCCTGAGACAACCGCTAATT
ATAGATTATTTGGAATTGATCTGATGAGTTCCTCCCTAGCGGTTCCTGAGGAGAAAACTGCACCCATGCG
ACCAATCAACATATCCAAACCGACTATGGACAGCCACTCAGACCCAAAATCAGAGATTTCAAAAGTATCA
GAAGAGAAAAAGCAGGAACCTGCGGAGGGATCACCAAAAGAGGTCCAAAGCAAGCAAAGCAGTTCTACAA
GAAGCCGTACCAAGGTGCAGATGCAAGGCGTACCTGTGGGCAGGGCTGTGGATTTAAATGCGCTAAAGGG
GTACAACGAGCTCATAGATGACATTGAGAAGCTGTTTGACATAAAAGGGGAACTGCGGAGTCGCAATCAA
TGGGAAATAGTGTTCACAGACGATGAGGGAGATATGATGCTTGTCGGTGATGACCCATGGCCTGAGTTCT
GCAACATGGTGAAGAGAATATTCATATGGTCGAAAGAGGAAGTGAAGAAAATGACGCCTGGGAACCAACT
CCGGATGCTGTTAAGGGAAGTTGAAACAACACTAACAACAACTTCCAAAACAGATAATCATTCCAACGGT
TCGCGAGACCGAATTCCAGAAATCATCCTTAGCGAAAGCTAAGGATTTTTTTTATCTGAAATTCTGCCTC
GTGATACGCCTATTTTTATAGGTTAATGTCATGATAATAATGGTTTCTTAGACGTCAGGTGGCACTCGAG
TTGATCGGGCACGTAAGAGGTTCCAACTTTCACCATAATGAAATAAGATCACTACCGGGCGTATTTTTTG
AGTTATCGAGATTTTCAGGAGCTAAGGAAGCTAAAATGGAGAAAAAAATCACTGGATATACCACCGTTGA
TATATCCCAATGGCATCGTAAAGAACATTTTGAGGCATTTCAGTCAGTTGCTCAATGTACCTATAACCAG
ACCGTTCAGCTGGATATTACGGCCTTTTTAAAGACCGTAAAGAAAAATAAGCACAAGTTTTATCCGGCCT
TTATTCACATTCTTGCCCGCCTGATGAATGCTCATCCGGAATTTCGTATGGCAATGAAAGACGGTGAGCT
GGTGATATGGGATAGTGTTCACCCTTGTTACACCGTTTTCCATGAGCAAACTGAAACGTTTTCATCGCTC
TGGAGTGAATACCACGACGATTTCCGGCAGTTTCTACACATATATTCGCAAGATGTGGCGTGTTACGGTG
AAAACCTGGCCTATTTCCCTAAAGGGTTTATTGAGAATATGTTTTTCGTCTCAGCCAATCCCTGGGTGAG
TTTCACCAGTTTTGATTTAAACGTGGCCAATATGGACAACTTCTTCGCCCCCGTTTTCACCATGGGCAAA
TATTATACGCAAGGCGACAAGGTGCTGATGCCGCTGGCGATTCAGGTTCATCATGCCGTTTGTGATGGCT
TCCATGTCGGCAGAATGCTTAATGAATTACAACAGTACTGCGATGAGTGGCAGGGCGGGGCGTAATTTGA
TATCGAGCTCGCTTGGACTCCTGTTGATAGATCCAGTAATGACCTCAGAACTCCATCTGGATTTGTTCAG
AACGCTCGGTTGCCGCCGGGCGTTTTTTATTGGTGAGAATCCAAGCCTCGAGCT
Features (pLannotate 1.2.2; 7 found; start..end, strand, type, name):
    169..757     +  rep_origin     ori: high-copy-number ColE1/pMB1/pBR322/pUC origin of replication
    952..1009    -  terminator     his operon terminator: This putative transcriptin terminator from the E. coli his operon has a 2-bp deletion introduced during synthesis. Its efficiency has not been determined.
   1024..2937    +  CDS            ARF9: ARFI_ARATH - Experimental evidence at protein level: Swiss-Prot protein existence level 1. Auxin response factors (ARFs) are transcriptional factors that bind specifically to the DNA sequence 5'-TGTCTC-3' found in the auxin-responsive promoter elements (AuxREs). Could act as transcriptional activator or repressor. Formation of heterodimers with Aux/IAA proteins may alter their ability to modulate early auxin response genes expression. From Arabidopsis thaliana (Mouse-ear cress).
   2959..3002    +  terminator     bacterial terminator: putative bacterial transcription terminator
   3088..3185    +  promoter       cat promoter: promoter of the E. coli cat gene encoding chloramphenicol acetyltransferase
   3186..3842    +  CDS            cat: CAT_ECOLX - Experimental evidence at protein level: Swiss-Prot protein existence level 1. This enzyme is an effector of chloramphenicol resistance in bacteria. From Escherichia coli. This protein is used as a marker in many commonly used cloning vectors, such as pACYC184.
   3866..3960    +  terminator     lambda t0 terminator: transcription terminator from phage lambda
