[The description below was written by a language model from this plasmid's Addgene catalogue record and pLannotate feature annotations shown in this document.]
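Description:
pEPOZ0CM0139 is a Phytobrick Level 0 part plasmid built in the pUAP4 universal acceptor backbone, a small synthetic-biology cloning vector of about 4 kb intended for propagation in E. coli rather than for expression. It replicates from a high-copy ColE1/pUC-type origin and is selected with chloramphenicol through a cat (chloramphenicol acetyltransferase) gene driven by its native cat promoter and followed by the phage lambda t0 terminator.

The part it carries is the coding sequence of Arabidopsis thaliana ARF9, an auxin response factor that binds the TGTCTC motif of auxin-responsive promoter elements and can act as a transcriptional activator or repressor, with its activity modulated through heterodimerisation with Aux/IAA proteins. The insert is supplied without a stop codon, a format that allows in-frame fusion of a C-terminal tag or partner domain when the part is assembled into a higher-level transcriptional unit. It was introduced via SapI sites that were destroyed during cloning. No promoter or eukaryotic terminator accompanies the coding sequence. Instead, the insert is flanked by bacterial transcription terminators (a his operon terminator upstream in reverse orientation and a putative bacterial terminator downstream), which insulate the part from read-through transcription in the bacterial host.

As a Level 0 part it serves as a reusable building block for standardised modular assembly of plant expression constructs. The associated publication concerns a split-luciferase method for assessing transcription factor–DNA interactions and tuning plant promoters, so this stop-less ARF9 part was presumably made for fusion to a reporter fragment, although the record does not state the exact downstream constructs.
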