Addgene plasmid #197534: pEPOZ0CM0139
Purpose: Phytobricks Level 0 part
Depositing lab: Nicola Patron. Depositing organization: Earlham Institute. Publication: Tuning Plant Promoters Using a Simple Split Luciferase Method to Assess Transcription Factor-DNA Interactions. Cai YM, Witham S, Patron NJ. ACS Synth Biol. 2023 Nov 17;12(11):3482-3486. doi: 10.1021/acssynbio.3c00094. Epub 2023 Oct 19. PubMed 37856867.
Backbone
  Vector backbone: pUAP4
  Vector type: Synthetic Biology
Growth in bacteria
  Bacterial resistance: Chloramphenicol, 25 μg/mL
  Growth temperature: 37°C
  Growth strain: DH5alpha
  Copy number: High Copy
Gene/Insert
  Gene/Insert name: ARF9_w/o_stop
  Species: A. thaliana (mustard weed)
  Cloning method: Restriction Enzyme; 5′ cloning site SapI (destroyed during cloning); 3′ cloning site SapI (destroyed during cloning)
Terms and licenses: Academic/Nonprofit Terms; Industry Terms: Not Available to Industry
Depositor comments: Please visit https://doi.org/10.1101/2023.02.13.528283 for bioRxiv preprint.
How to cite: pEPOZ0CM0139 was a gift from Nicola Patron (Addgene plasmid # 197534 ; http://n2t.net/addgene:197534 ; RRID:Addgene_197534)
